>Addgene plasmid #87297 | pGADT7 Hsh155 K335E | addgene full sequence | sequence record 182563 | Addgene NGS Result
TGCATGCCTGCAGGTCGAGATCCGGGATCGAAGAAATGATGGTAAATGAAATAGGAAATCAAGGAGCATG
AAGGCAAAAGACAAATATAAGGGTCGAACGAAAAATAAAGTGAAAAGTGTTGATATGATGTATTTGGCTT
TGCGGCGCCGAAAAAACGAGTTTACGCAATTGCACAATCATGCTGACTCTGTGGCGGACCCGCGCTCTTG
CCGGCCCGGCGATAACGCTGGGCGTGAGGCTGTGCCCGGCGGAGTTTTTTGCGCCTGCATTTTCCAAGGT
TTACCCTGCGCTAAGGGGCGAGATTGGAGAAGCAATAAGAATGCCGGTTGGGGTTGCGATGATGACGACC
ACGACAACTGGTGTCATTATTTAAGTTGCCGAAAGAACCTGAGTGCATTTGCAACATGAGTATACTAGAA
GAATGAGCCAAGACTTGCGAGACGCGAGTTTGCCGGTGGTGCGAACAATAGAGCGACCATGACCTTGAAG
GTGAGACGCGCATAACCGCTAGAGTACTTTGAAGAGGAAACAGCAATAGGGTTGCTACCAGTATAAATAG
ACAGGTACATACAACACTGGAAATGGTTGTCTGTTTGAGTACGCTTTCAATTCATTTGGGTGTGCACTTT
ATTATGTTACAATATGGAAGGGAACTTTACACTTCTCCTATGCACATATATTAATTAAAGTCCAATGCTA
GTAGAGAAGGGGGGTAACACCCCTCCGCGCTCTTTTCCGATTTTTTTCTAAACCGTGGAATATTTCGGAT
ATCCTTTTGTTGTTTCCGGGTGTACAATATGGACTTCCTCTTTTCTGGCAACCAAACCCATACATCGGGA
TTCCTATAATACCTTCGTTGGTCTCCCTAACATGTAGGTGGCGGAGGGGAGATATACAATAGAACAGATA
CCAGACAAGACATAATGGGCTAAACAAGACTACACCAATTACACTGCCTCATTGATGGTGGTACATAACG
AACTAATACTGTAGCCCTAGACTTGATAGCCATCATCATATCGAAGTTTCACTACCCTTTTTCCATTTGC
CATCTATTGAAGTAATAATAGGCGCATGCAACTTCTTTTCTTTTTTTTTCTTTTCTCTCTCCCCCGTTGT
TGTCTCACCATATCCGCAATGACAAAAAAATGATGGAAGACACTAAAGGAAAAAATTAACGACAAAGACA
GCACCAACAGATGTCGTTGTTCCAGAGCTGATGAGGGGTATCTCGAAGCACACGAAACTTTTTCCTTCCT
TCATTCACGCACACTACTCTCTAATGAGCAACGGTATACGGCCTTCCTTCCAGTTACTTGAATTTGAAAT
AAAAAAAAGTTTGCTGTCTTGCTATCAAGTATAAATAGACCTGCAATTATTAATCTTTTGTTTCCTCGTC
ATTGTTCTCGTTCCCTTTCTTCCTTGTTTCTTTTTCTGCACAATATTTCAAGCTATACCAAGCATACAAT
CAACTCCAAGCTTTGCAAAGATGGATAAAGCGGAATTAATTCCCGAGCCTCCAAAAAAGAAGAGAAAGGT
CGAATTGGGTACCGCCGCCAATTTTAATCAAAGTGGGAATATTGCTGATAGCTCATTGTCCTTCACTTTC
ACTAACAGTAGCAACGGTCCGAACCTCATAACAACTCAAACAAATTCTCAAGCGCTTTCACAACCAATTG
CCTCCTCTAACGTTCATGATAACTTCATGAATAATGAAATCACGGCTAGTAAAATTGATGATGGTAATAA
TTCAAAACCACTGTCACCTGGTTGGACGGACCAAACTGCGTATAACGCGTTTGGAATCACTACAGGGATG
TTTAATACCACTACAATGGATGATGTATATAACTATCTATTCGATGATGAAGATACCCCACCAAACCCAA
AAAAAGAGATCTTTAATACGACTCACTATAGGGCGAGCGCCGCCATGGAGTACCCATACGACGTACCAGA
TTACGCTCATATGGCCATGGAGGCCAGTGAATTCCACCCGGGAATGAGTCATCCGATTCAATTTGTAAAC
GCTAATAATAGCGATAAGAGCCACCAATTAGGCGGTCAATATTCTATTCCTCAGGATTTGAGGGAAAACC
TGCAGAAAGAAGCTGCACGTATTGGTGAGAACGAAAAAGATGTGCTACAGGAAAAAATGGAAACTAGGAC
AGTGCAAAATCGAGAGGATTCATACCACAAAAGAAGGTTTGATATGAAGTTTGAGCCGGATTCCGATACA
CAAACTGTTACGTCTTCAGAAAATACCCAAGACGCTGTCGTGCCAAGGAAAAGAAAATCTCGTTGGGATG
TAAAAGGGTACGAGCCACCTGATGAATCTTCAACAGCGGTCAAAGAAAACTCTGATAGTGCTTTGGTTAA
TGTAGAAGGAATCCATGATTTGATGTTTTTTAAACCTTCTGACCATAAATATTTCGCCGACGTTATATCC
AAAAAACCCATAGATGAGTTAAATAAGGATGAAAAGAAAGAAAGAACCCTGTCGATGTTACTTCTGAAAA
TAAAAAATGGCAATACAGCGAGTAGGAGGACTTCTATGCGGATTTTAACCGATAAAGCTGTTACATTTGG
TCCAGAAATGATATTTAACCGCTTATTGCCCATATTACTAGACAGAAGTTTGGAAGACCAGGAAAGACAT
CTAATGATCAAGACCATAGATCGCGTCCTTTACCAGCTAGGAGATTTAACAAAACCTTACGTTCACAAAA
TACTTGTAGTAGCTGCCCCATTGCTAATAGATGAAGATCCAATGGTTCGTTCAACAGGCCAGGAGATAAT
CACCAATCTGTCTACAGTCGCTGGCCTAAAAACCATTCTAACAGTAATGAGACCTGATATTGAGAATGAG
GATGAGTATGTTAGAAATGTAACTTCAAGAGCGGCGGCTGTGGTGGCAAAAGCCCTTGGTGTTAATCAAT
TGCTTCCTTTCATCAATGCAGCATGCCACTCACGGAAGTCTTGGAAAGCAAGGCATACTGGCATAGAAAT
TGTGCAGCAAATAGGTATACTTTTGGGAATAGGTGTCTTGAATCATCTTACTGGGCTGATGAGTTGTATC
AAAGACTGCCTAATGGATGATCACGTTCCGGTGCGAATTGTTACAGCACATACTTTATCAACACTAGCAG
AAAATTCTTATCCATATGGTATCGAAGTTTTCAACGTTGTACTGGAGCCATTATGGAAGGGTATAAGAAG
TCATCGTGGTAAAGTGCTATCTTCTTTTTTAAAAGCTGTTGGATCTATGATCCCATTGATGGACCCAGAG
TATGCCGGTTATTATACCACAGAAGCAATGAGAATAATTAGACGTGAATTCGACTCTCCCGATGATGAAA
TGAAAAAGACCATTCTTTTAGTATTACAAAAATGTAGCGCTGTAGAATCCATAACGCCAAAATTTCTGAG
AGAAGAAATCGCGCCAGAATTCTTTCAAAAATTTTGGGTCAGACGAGTGGCATTGGATAGACCATTAAAC
AAAGTTGTTACATATACTACTGTTACATTAGCAAAGAAATTAGGTTGTTCTTATACCATTGATAAATTAT
TAACACCATTGAGAGATGAAGCTGAGCCGTTCAGAACAATGGCTGTCCATGCTGTTACTAGAACAGTAAA
CTTATTAGGGACAGCAGATTTAGATGAGAGATTAGAAACGAGGCTTATTGATGCGCTCTTGATAGCATTT
CAAGAACAAACAAATAGTGATTCTATAATCTTTAAAGGGTTTGGGGCAGTGACGGTGTCACTTGACATCC
GTATGAAACCGTTTTTAGCACCCATTGTGAGTACGATTTTAAATCATTTAAAGCATAAAACTCCCTTGGT
TCGTCAACATGCAGCAGATCTATGTGCCATACTAATACCAGTCATCAAGAACTGTCACGAATTCGAAATG
TTGAATAAATTGAACATTATATTGTATGAATCCTTAGGCGAAGTATATCCAGAGGTATTAGGTTCTATAA
TCAACGCTATGTACTGTATTACTAGCGTAATGGATTTGGATAAACTACAACCTCCTATTAATCAAATTTT
ACCAACCTTAACTCCAATTTTAAGAAACAAGCATAGAAAAGTCGAAGTAAACACTATCAAATTTGTTGGA
CTTATTGGTAAATTAGCACCTACCTATGCACCTCCTAAAGAATGGATGAGAATATGTTTTGAACTATTAG
AACTTTTGAAAAGTACAAATAAAGAAATAAGAAGATCAGCAAATGCCACGTTTGGATTCATTGCTGAAGC
AATTGGACCTCACGATGTTCTTGTTGCGTTATTGAACAATTTAAAGGTTCAAGAACGTCAGTTACGTGTA
TGCACGGCTGTTGCTATCGGTATCGTTGCTAAAGTGTGTGGTCCTTACAACGTGCTGCCAGTAATCATGA
ATGAATACACAACACCAGAGACTAATGTTCAAAACGGTGTTCTCAAGGCCATGTCATTCATGTTTGAGTA
CATTGGTAACATGTCTAAGGATTACATATACTTCATAACACCATTATTAGAAGATGCACTCACCGATAGG
GATTTAGTTCATCGTCAGACAGCGTCGAACGTAATAACCCACTTAGCTTTAAACTGTTCAGGTACAGGTC
ACGAAGATGCCTTCATTCATTTAATGAATCTTCTAATACCCAATATTTTTGAAACTTCACCACATGCTAT
TATGCGTATTTTAGAAGGTTTGGAGGCACTGAGTCAAGCTCTTGGCCCTGGACTATTCATGAACTACATA
TGGGCAGGATTGTTCCATCCAGCGAAGAATGTAAGGAAAGCATTTTGGAGGGTGTATAATAACATGTACG
TAATGTACCAGGACGCCATGGTACCTTTTTACCCCGTTACACCAGACAACAATGAAGAATATATAGAAGA
ACTGGATTTAGTTCTGTGAGGATCCATCGAGCTCGAGCTGCAGATGAATCGTAGATACTGAAAAACCCCG
CAAGTTCACTTCAACTGTGCATCGTGCACCATCTCAATTTCTTTCATTTATACATCGTTTTGCCTTCTTT
TATGTAACTATACTCCTCTAAGTTTCAATCTTGGCCATGTAACCTCTGATCTATAGAATTTTTTAAATGA
CTAGAATTAATGCCCATCTTTTTTTTGGACCTAAATTCTTCATGAAAATATATTACGAGGGCTTATTCAG
AAGCTTTGGACTTCTTCGCCAGAGGTTTGGTCAAGTCTCCAATCAAGGTTGTCGGCTTGTCTACCTTGCC
AGAAATTTACGAAAAGATGGAAAAGGGTCAAATCGTTGGTAGATACGTTGTTGACACTTCTAAATAAGCG
AATTTCTTATGATTTATGATTTTTATTATTAAATAAGTTATAAAAAAAATAAGTGTATACAAATTTTAAA
GTGACTCTTAGGTTTTAAAACGAAAATTCTTATTCTTGAGTAACTCTTTCCTGTAGGTCAGGTTGCTTTC
TCAGGTATAGCATGAGGTCGCTCTTATTGACCACACCTCTACCGGCCGGTCGAAATTCCCCTACCCTATG
AACATATTCCATTTTGTAATTTCGTGTCGTTTCTATTATGAATTTCATTTATAAAGTTTATGTACAAATA
TCATAAAAAAAGAGAATCTTTTTAAGCAAGGATTTTCTTAACTTCTTCGGCGACAGCATCACCGACTTCG
GTGGTACTGTTGGAACCACCTAAATCACCAGTTCTGATACCTGCATCCAAAACCTTTTTAACTGCATCTT
CAATGGCCTTACCTTCTTCAGGCAAGTTCAATGACAATTTCAACATCATTGCAGCAGACAAGATAGTGGC
GATAGGGTTGACCTTATTCTTTGGCAAATCTGGAGCAGAACCGTGGCATGGTTCGTACAAACCAAATGCG
GTGTTCTTGTCTGGCAAAGAGGCCAAGGACGCAGATGGCAACAAACCCAAGGAACCTGGGATAACGGAGG
CTTCATCGGAGATGATATCACCAAACATGTTGCTGGTGATTATAATACCATTTAGGTGGGTTGGGTTCTT
AACTAGGATCATGGCGGCAGAATCAATCAATTGATGTTGAACCTTCAATGTAGGAAATTCGTTCTTGATG
GTTTCCTCCACAGTTTTTCTCCATAATCTTGAAGAGGCCAAAACATTAGCTTTATCCAAGGACCAAATAG
GCAATGGTGGCTCATGTTGTAGGGCCATGAAAGCGGCCATTCTTGTGATTCTTTGCACTTCTGGAACGGT
GTATTGTTCACTATCCCAAGCGACACCATCACCATCGTCTTCCTTTCTCTTACCAAAGTAAATACCTCCC
ACTAATTCTCTGACAACAACGAAGTCAGTACCTTTAGCAAATTGTGGCTTGATTGGAGATAAGTCTAAAA
GAGAGTCGGATGCAAAGTTACATGGTCTTAAGTTGGCGTACAATTGAAGTTCTTTACGGATTTTTAGTAA
ACCTTGTTCAGGTCTAACACTACCTGTACCCCATTTAGGACCACCCACAGCACCTAACAAAACGGCATCA
GCCTTCTTGGAGGCTTCCAGCGCCTCATCTGGAAGTGGGACACCTGTAGCTTCGATAGCAGCACCACCAA
TTAAATGATTTTCGAAATCGAACTTGACATTGGAACGAACATCAGAAATAGCTTTAAGAACCTTAATGGC
TTCGGCTGTGATTTCTTGACCAACGTGGTCACCTGGCAAAACGACGATCTTCTTAGGGGCAGACATTAGA
ATGGTATATCCTTGAAATATATATATATATTGCTGAAATGTAAAAGGTAAGAAAAGTTAGAAAGTAAGAC
GATTGCTAACCACCTATTGGAAAAAACAATAGGTCCTTAAATAATATTGTCAACTTCAAGTATTGTGATG
CAAGCATTTAGTCATGAACGCTTCTCTATTCTATATGAAAAGCCGGTTCCGGCGCTCTCACCTTTCCTTT
TTCTCCCAATTTTTCAGTTGAAAAAGGTATATGCGTCAGGCGACCTCTGAAATTAACAAAAAATTTCCAG
TCATCGAATTTGATTCTGTGCGATAGCGCCCCTGTGTGTTCTCGTTATGTTGAGGAAAAAAATAATGGTT
GCTAAGAGATTCGAACTCTTGCATCTTACGATACCTGAGTATTCCCACAGTTGGGGGATCTCGACTCTAG
CTAGAGGATCAATTCGTAATCATGTCATAGCTGTTTCCTGTGTGAAATTGTTATCCGCTCACAATTCCAC
ACAACATACGAGCCGGAAGCATAAAGTGTAAAGCCTGGGGTGCCTAATGAGTGAGCTAACTCACATTAAT
TGCGTTGCGCTCACTGCCCGCTTTCCAGTCGGGAAACCTGTCGTGCCAGCTGATAACTTCGTATAATGTA
TGCTATACGAAGTTATTAGGTCTGAAGAGGAGTTTACGTCCAGCCAAGCTAGCTTGGCTGCAGGTCGAGC
GGCCGCGATCCGGAACCCTTAATATAACTTCGTATAATGTATGCTATACGAAGTTATCAGCTGCATTAAT
GAATCGGCCAACGCGCGGGGAGAGGCGGTTTGCGTATTGGGCGCTCTTCCGCTTCCTCGCTCACTGACTC
GCTGCGCTCGGTCGTTCGGCTGCGGCGAGCGGTATCAGCTCACTCAAAGGCGGTAATACGGTTATCCACA
GAATCAGGGGATAACGCAGGAAAGAACATGTGAGCAAAAGGCCAGCAAAAGGCCAGGAACCGTAAAAAGG
CCGCGTTGCTGGCGTTTTTCCATAGGCTCCGCCCCCCTGACGAGCATCACAAAAATCGACGCTCAAGTCA
GAGGTGGCGAAACCCGACAGGACTATAAAGATACCAGGCGTTTCCCCCTGGAAGCTCCCTCGTGCGCTCT
CCTGTTCCGACCCTGCCGCTTACCGGATACCTGTCCGCCTTTCTCCCTTCGGGAAGCGTGGCGCTTTCTC
ATAGCTCACGCTGTAGGTATCTCAGTTCGGTGTAGGTCGTTCGCTCCAAGCTGGGCTGTGTGCACGAACC
CCCCGTTCAGCCCGACCGCTGCGCCTTATCCGGTAACTATCGTCTTGAGTCCAACCCGGTAAGACACGAC
TTATCGCCACTGGCAGCAGCCACTGGTAACAGGATTAGCAGAGCGAGGTATGTAGGCGGTGCTACAGAGT
TCTTGAAGTGGTGGCCTAACTACGGCTACACTAGAAGAACAGTATTTGGTATCTGCGCTCTGCTGAAGCC
AGTTACCTTCGGAAAAAGAGTTGGTAGCTCTTGATCCGGCAAACAAACCACCGCTGGTAGCGGTGGTTTT
TTTGTTTGCAAGCAGCAGATTACGCGCAGAAAAAAAGGATCTCAAGAAGATCCTTTGATCTTTTCTACGG
GGTCTGACGCTCAGTGGAACGAAAACTCACGTTAAGGGATTTTGGTCATGAGATTATCAAAAAGGATCTT
CACCTAGATCCTTTTAAATTAAAAATGAAGTTTTAAATCAATCTAAAGTATATATGAGTAAACTTGGTCT
GACAGTTACCAATGCTTAATCAGTGAGGCACCTATCTCAGCGATCTGTCTATTTCGTTCATCCATAGTTG
CCTGACTCCCCGTCGTGTAGATAACTACGATACGGGAGGGCTTACCATCTGGCCCCAGTGCTGCAATGAT
ACCGCGAGACCCACGCTCACCGGCTCCAGATTTATCAGCAATAAACCAGCCAGCCGGAAGGGCCGAGCGC
AGAAGTGGTCCTGCAACTTTATCCGCCTCCATCCAGTCTATTAATTGTTGCCGGGAAGCTAGAGTAAGTA
GTTCGCCAGTTAATAGTTTGCGCAACGTTGTTGCCATTGCTACAGGCATCGTGGTGTCACGCTCGTCGTT
TGGTATGGCTTCATTCAGCTCCGGTTCCCAACGATCAAGGCGAGTTACATGATCCCCCATGTTGTGCAAA
AAAGCGGTTAGCTCCTTCGGTCCTCCGATCGTTGTCAGAAGTAAGTTGGCCGCAGTGTTATCACTCATGG
TTATGGCAGCACTGCATAATTCTCTTACTGTCATGCCATCCGTAAGATGCTTTTCTGTGACTGGTGAGTA
CTCAACCAAGTCATTCTGAGAATAGTGTATGCGGCGACCGAGTTGCTCTTGCCCGGCGTCAATACGGGAT
AATACCGCGCCACATAGCAGAACTTTAAAAGTGCTCATCATTGGAAAACGTTCTTCGGGGCGAAAACTCT
CAAGGATCTTACCGCTGTTGAGATCCAGTTCGATGTAACCCACTCGTGCACCCAACTGATCTTCAGCATC
TTTTACTTTCACCAGCGTTTCTGGGTGAGCAAAAACAGGAAGGCAAAATGCCGCAAAAAAGGGAATAAGG
GCGACACGGAAATGTTGAATACTCATACTCTTCCTTTTTCAATATTATTGAAGCATTTATCAGGGTTATT
GTCTCATGAGCGGATACATATTTGAATGTATTTAGAAAAATAAACAAATAGGGGTTCCGCGCACATTTCC
CCGAAAAGTGCCACCTGACGTCTAAGAAACCATTATTATCATGACATTAACCTATAAAAATAGGCGTATC
ACGAGGCCCTTTCGTCTCGCGCGTTTCGGTGATGACGGTGAAAACCTCTGACACATGCAGCTCCCGGAGA
CGGTCACAGCTTGTCTGTAAGCGGATGCCGGGAGCAGACAAGCCCGTCAGGGCGCGTCAGCGGGTGTTGG
CGGGTGTCGGGGCTGGCTTAACTATGCGGCATCAGAGCAGATTGTACTGAGAGTGCACCATAACGCATTT
AAGCATAAACACGCACTATGCCGTTCTTCTCATGTATATATATATACAGGCAACACGCAGATATAGGTGC
GACGTGAACAGTGAGCTGTATGTGCGCAGCTCGCGTTGCATTTTCGGAAGCGCTCGTTTTCGGAAACGCT
TTGAAGTTCCTATTCCGAAGTTCCTATTCTCTAGCTAGAAAGTATAGGAACTTCAGAGCGCTTTTGAAAA
CCAAAAGCGCTCTGAAGACGCACTTTCAAAAAACCAAAAACGCACCGGACTGTAACGAGCTACTAAAATA
TTGCGAATACCGCTTCCACAAACATTGCTCAAAAGTATCTCTTTGCTATATATCTCTGTGCTATATCCCT
ATATAACCTACCCATCCACCTTTCGCTCCTTGAACTTGCATCTAAACTCGACCTCTACATTTTTTATGTT
TATCTCTAGTATTACTCTTTAGACAAAAAAATTGTAGTAAGAACTATTCATAGAGTGAATCGAAAACAAT
ACGAAAATGTAAACATTTCCTATACGTAGTATATAGAGACAAAATAGAAGAAACCGTTCATAATTTTCTG
ACCAATGAAGAATCATCAACGCTATCACTTTCTGTTCACAAAGTATGCGCAATCCACATCGGTATAGAAT
ATAATCGGGGATGCCTTTATCTTGAAAAAATGCACCCGCAGCTTCGCTAGTAATCAGTAAACGCGGGAAG
TGGAGTCAGGCTTTTTTTATGGAAGAGAAAATAGACACCAAAGTAGCCTTCTTCTAACCTTAACGGACCT
ACAGTGCAAAAAGTTATCAAGAGACTGCATTATAGAGCGCACAAAGGAGAAAAAAAGTAATCTAAGATGC
TTTGTTAGAAAAATAGCGCTCTCGGGATGCATTTTTGTAGAACAAAAAAGAAGTATAGATTCTTTGTTGG
TAAAATAGCGCTCTCGCGTTGCATTTCTGTTCTGTAAAAATGCAGCTCAGATTCTTTGTTTGAAAAATTA
GCGCTCTCGCGTTGCATTTTTGTTTTACAAAAATGAAGCACAGATTCTTCGTTGGTAAAATAGCGCTTTC
GCGTTGCATTTCTGTTCTGTAAAAATGCAGCTCAGATTCTTTGTTTGAAAAATTAGCGCTCTCGCGTTGC
ATTTTTGTTCTACAAAATGAAGCACAGATGCTTCGTTGCT
Features (pLannotate 1.2.2; 25 found; start..end, strand, type, name):
     68..406     +  CDS            YO085_YEAST: Protein predicted: Swiss-Prot protein existence level 4. From Saccharomyces cerevisiae (strain ATCC 204508 / S288c) (Baker's yeast).
    771..1475    +  promoter       ADH1 promoter: S. cerevisiae ADH1; promoter for alcohol dehydrogenase 1
   1521..1540    +  CDS            SV40 NLS (fragment): nuclear localization signal of SV40 (simian virus 40) large T antigen
   1557..1898    +  CDS            GAL4 activation domain: activation domain of the GAL4 transcriptional activator; Saccharomyces cerevisiae GAL4 (truncated)
   1904..1922    +  promoter       T7 promoter: promoter for bacteriophage T7 RNA polymerase
   1941..1967    +  CDS            HA: HA (human influenza hemagglutinin) epitope tag
   2004..4916    +  CDS            HSH155: SF3B1_YEAST - Experimental evidence at protein level: Swiss-Prot protein existence level 1. Contacts pre-mRNA on both sides of the branch site early in spliceosome assembly. From Saccharomyces cerevisiae (strain ATCC 204508 / S288c) (Baker's yeast).
   5180..5314    +  CDS            ADH1 (fragment): ADH1_YEAST - Also known as ADC1. Experimental evidence at protein level: Swiss-Prot protein existence level 1. This isozyme preferentially catalyzes the conversion of primary unbranched alcohols to their corresponding aldehydes. Also shows activity toward secondary alcohols. From Saccharomyces cerevisiae (strain ATCC 204508 / S288c) (Baker's yeast).
   5318..5505    +  terminator     ADH1 terminator: S. cerevisiae ADH1; transcription terminator for the S. cerevisiae alcohol dehydrogenase 1 (ADH1) gene
   5622..6716    -  CDS            LEU2: 3-isopropylmalate dehydrogenase, required for leucine biosynthesis; S. cerevisiae LEU2; yeast auxotrophic marker
   6717..7122    -  promoter       LEU2 promoter: S. cerevisiae LEU2
   7186..7208    -  protein_bind   lac operator (fragment): The lac repressor binds to the lac operator to inhibit transcription in E. coli. This inhibition can be relieved by adding lactose or isopropyl-β-D-thiogalactopyranoside (IPTG). lac repressor encoded by lacI
   7212..7242    -  promoter       lac promoter: promoter for the E. coli lac operon
   7257..7278    -  protein_bind   CAP binding site: CAP binding activates transcription in the presence of cAMP. E. coli catabolite activator protein
   7291..7332    -  CDS            lacI (fragment): lac repressor; lacI; The lac repressor binds to the lac operator to inhibit transcription in E. coli. This inhibition can be relieved by adding lactose or isopropyl-β-D-thiogalactopyranoside (IPTG).
   7333..7366    -  protein_bind   loxP: Cre-mediated recombination occurs in the 8-bp core sequence (GCATACAT). Cre recombinase
   7444..7477    -  protein_bind   loxP: Cre-mediated recombination occurs in the 8-bp core sequence (GCATACAT). Cre recombinase
   7478..7534    -  CDS            lacI (fragment): lac repressor; lacI; The lac repressor binds to the lac operator to inhibit transcription in E. coli. This inhibition can be relieved by adding lactose or isopropyl-β-D-thiogalactopyranoside (IPTG).
   7717..8305    -  rep_origin     ori: high-copy-number ColE1/pMB1/pBR322/pUC origin of replication
   8476..9336    -  CDS            AmpR: β-lactamase; bla; confers resistance to ampicillin, carbenicillin, and related antibiotics
   9337..9441    -  promoter       AmpR promoter: bla
   9536..9571    +  CDS            rop (fragment): Rop protein, which maintains plasmids at low copy number; rop
   9673..9722    +  misc_feature   bom (fragment): basis of mobility region from pBR322
   9723..10887   +  rep_origin     2μ ori: yeast 2μ plasmid origin of replication
  10888..18      -  misc_feature   MCS (fragment) (across the origin): pUC18/19 multiple cloning site
