[The description below was written by a language model from this plasmid's Addgene catalogue record and pLannotate feature annotations shown in this document.]
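Description:
pGADT7 Hsh155 K335E is a yeast two-hybrid "prey" plasmid built on the Clontech pGADT7 backbone, a shuttle vector that replicates in both E. coli and Saccharomyces cerevisiae. In bacteria it is maintained through a high-copy ColE1/pUC-type origin and selected with ampicillin via the β-lactamase gene. In yeast it is propagated episomally from a 2μ origin and selected by complementation of leucine auxotrophy with the LEU2 marker, which is driven by its own promoter. The catalogue lists a total size of about 10.9 kb, consistent with the sequenced record. The feature table also picks up backbone remnants that play no evident role in the construct's use, including lac promoter/operator and lacI fragments, two loxP sites, and rop and bom fragments.

The expression cassette uses the constitutive yeast ADH1 promoter and ADH1 terminator to produce a fusion protein. This consists of an SV40 large T nuclear localization signal, the GAL4 transcriptional activation domain, an HA epitope tag and full-length S. cerevisiae HSH155 (YMR288W) carrying the K335E substitution. The insert was cloned between XmaI and BamHI sites, both of which are retained. A T7 promoter lies between the activation domain and the HA tag, which in this backbone allows in vitro transcription of the HA-tagged insert without the GAL4 portion. Hsh155 is the yeast ortholog of the spliceosomal protein SF3b1, which contacts pre-mRNA around the branch site early in spliceosome assembly. The associated work concerns SF3b1 mutations linked to myelodysplastic syndromes and their effect on branch site selection fidelity. The plasmid is intended for pairing with a GAL4 DNA-binding domain "bait" construct to test how the K335E change alters Hsh155 interactions with partner proteins. The HA tag allows detection of the fusion.
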