Addgene plasmid #87297: pGADT7 Hsh155 K335E
Purpose: Encodes Y2H Gal4 activation domain for Hsh155 K335E
Depositing lab: Aaron Hoskins. Depositing organization: University of Wisconsin, Madison. Publication: SF3b1 mutations associated with myelodysplastic syndromes alter the fidelity of branchsite selection in yeast. Carrocci TJ, Zoerner DM, Paulson JC, Hoskins AA. Nucleic Acids Res. 2017 Jan 6. pii: gkw1349. doi: 10.1093/nar/gkw1349. PubMed 28062854.
Backbone
  Vector backbone: pGADT7
  Backbone manufacturer: Clontech
  Backbone size w/o insert (bp): 7987
  Total vector size (bp): 10910
  Vector type: Bacterial Expression, Yeast Expression
  Selectable markers: LEU2
Growth in bacteria
  Bacterial resistance: Ampicillin, 100 μg/mL
  Growth temperature: 37°C
  Growth strain: DH5alpha
  Copy number: Unknown
Gene/Insert
  Gene/Insert name: HSH155
  Species: S. cerevisiae (budding yeast)
  Insert size (bp): 2923
  Mutation: K335E
  GenBank ID: NP_014015.1
  Entrez Gene: HSH155 (a.k.a. YMR288W)
  Tag / fusion protein: GAL4 AD (N terminal on backbone); HA (N terminal on backbone)
  Cloning method: Restriction Enzyme; 5′ cloning site XmaI (not destroyed); 3′ cloning site BamHI (not destroyed)
  Sequencing primers: 5′ CCAGTGAATTCCACCCGGGAATGAGTCATCCGATTCAATTTG; 3′ GCTCGAGCTCGATGGATCCTCACAGAACTAAATCCAGTTCTTC
Terms and licenses: Academic/Nonprofit Terms; Industry Terms: Not Available to Industry
How to cite: pGADT7 Hsh155 K335E was a gift from Aaron Hoskins (Addgene plasmid # 87297 ; http://n2t.net/addgene:87297 ; RRID:Addgene_87297)
